LOCUS       Exported 6720 bp ds-DNA circular SYN 13-MAY-2021
DEFINITION  Donor vector for 3' FLAG tag of human BCL6_iso1.
ACCESSION   .
VERSION     .
KEYWORDS    pFETCh_BCL6_iso1
SOURCE      synthetic DNA construct
  ORGANISM  synthetic DNA construct
REFERENCE   1 (bases 1 to 6720)
  AUTHORS   Savic D, Partridge EC, Newberry KM, Smith SB, Meadows SK, Roberts
            BS, Mackiewicz M, Mendenhall EM, Myers RM
  TITLE     CETCh-seq: CRISPR epitope tagging ChIP-seq of DNA-binding proteins.
  JOURNAL   Genome Res. 2015 Sep 9.
  PUBMED    26355004
REFERENCE   2 (bases 1 to 6720)
  AUTHORS   .
  TITLE     Direct Submission
  JOURNAL   Exported May 13, 2021 from SnapGene Server 1.1.58
            http://www.snapgene.com
FEATURES             Location/Qualifiers
     source          1..6720
                     /organism="synthetic DNA construct"
                     /mol_type="other DNA"
     primer_bind     30..47
                     /label=L4440
                     /note="L4440 vector, forward primer"
     protein_bind    347..368
                     /label=CAP binding site
                     /bound_moiety="E. coli catabolite activator protein"
                     /note="CAP binding activates transcription in the presence
                     of cAMP."
     promoter        383..413
                     /label=lac promoter
                     /note="promoter for the E. coli lac operon"
     protein_bind    421..437
                     /label=lac operator
                     /bound_moiety="lac repressor encoded by lacI"
                     /note="The lac repressor binds to the lac operator to
                     inhibit transcription in E. coli. This inhibition can be
                     relieved by adding lactose or
                     isopropyl-beta-D-thiogalactopyranoside (IPTG)."
     primer_bind     426..448
                     /label=M13/pUC Reverse
                     /note="In lacZ gene"
     primer_bind     445..461
                     /label=M13 rev
                     /note="common sequencing primer, one of multiple similar
                     variants"
     primer_bind     445..461
                     /label=M13 Reverse
                     /note="In lacZ gene. Also called M13-rev"
     promoter        638..840
                     /label=CMV promoter
                     /note="human cytomegalovirus (CMV) immediate early
                     promoter"
     primer_bind     791..811
                     /label=CMV-F
                     /note="Human CMV immediate early promoter, forward primer"
     primer_bind     837..861
                     /label=LNCX
                     /note="Human CMV promoter, forward primer"
     CDS             937..2067
                     /codon_start=1
                     /product="herpes simplex virus thymidine kinase"
                     /label=HSV TK
                     /note="confers sensitivity to nucleoside analogs such as
                     acyclovir or ganciclovir"
                     /translation="MASYPCHQHASAFDQAARSRGHSNRRTALRPRRQQEATEVRLEQK
                     MPTLLRVYIDGPHGMGKTTTTQLLVALGSRDDIVYVPEPMTYWQVLGASETIANIYTTQ
                     HRLDQGEISAGDAAVVMTSAQITMGMPYAVTDAVLAPHIGGEAGSSHAPPPALTLIFDR
                     HPIAALLCYPAARYLMGSMTPQAVLAFVALIPPTLPGTNIVLGALPEDRHIDRLAKRQR
                     PGERLDLAMLAAIRRVYGLLANTVRYLQGGGSWREDWGQLSGTAVPPQGAEPQSNAGPR
                     PHIGDTLFTLFRAPELLAPNGDLYNVFAWALDVLAKRLRPMHVFILDYDQSPAGCRDAL
                     LQLTSGMVQTHVTTPGSIPTICDLARTFAREMGEAN"
     CDS             3101..3124
                     /codon_start=1
                     /product="FLAG(R) epitope tag, followed by an enterokinase
                     cleavage site"
                     /label=FLAG
                     /translation="DYKDDDDK"
     CDS             3128..3151
                     /codon_start=1
                     /product="FLAG(R) epitope tag, followed by an enterokinase
                     cleavage site"
                     /label=FLAG
                     /translation="DYKDDDDK"
     CDS             3155..3178
                     /codon_start=1
                     /product="FLAG(R) epitope tag, followed by an enterokinase
                     cleavage site"
                     /label=FLAG
                     /translation="DYKDDDDK"
     CDS             3194..3250
                     /codon_start=1
                     /product="2A peptide from porcine teschovirus-1
                     polyprotein"
                     /label=P2A
                     /note="Eukaryotic ribosomes fail to insert a peptide bond
                     between the Gly and Pro residues, yielding separate
                     polypeptides."
                     /translation="ATNFSLLKQAGDVEENPGP"
     CDS             3263..4057
                     /codon_start=1
                     /gene="aph(3')-II (or nptII)"
                     /product="aminoglycoside phosphotransferase from Tn5"
                     /label=NeoR/KanR
                     /note="confers resistance to neomycin, kanamycin, and G418
                     (Geneticin(R))"
                     /translation="MIEQDGLHAGSPAAWVERLFGYDWAQQTIGCSDAAVFRLSAQGRP
                     VLFVKTDLSGALNELQDEAARLSWLATTGVPCAAVLDVVTEAGRDWLLLGEVPGQDLLS
                     SHLAPAEKVSIMADAMRRLHTLDPATCPFDHQAKHRIERARTRMEAGLVDQDDLDEEHQ
                     GLAPAELFARLKARMPDGEDLVVTHGDACLPNIMVENGRFSGFIDCGRLGVADRYQDIA
                     LATRDIAEELGGEWADRFLVLYGIAAPDSQRIAFYRLLDEFF"
     primer_bind     complement(3317..3336)
                     /label=Neo-R
                     /note="Neomycin resistance gene, reverse primer"
     primer_bind     3927..3946
                     /label=Neo-F
                     /note="Neomycin resistance gene, forward primer"
     primer_bind     complement(4578..4595)
                     /label=M13 Forward
                     /note="In lacZ gene. Also called M13-F20 or M13 (-21)
                     Forward"
     primer_bind     complement(4578..4594)
                     /label=M13 fwd
                     /note="common sequencing primer, one of multiple similar
                     variants"
     primer_bind     complement(4587..4609)
                     /label=M13/pUC Forward
                     /note="In lacZ gene"
     CDS             complement(4813..5628)
                     /codon_start=1
                     /gene="aph(3')-Ia"
                     /product="aminoglycoside phosphotransferase"
                     /label=KanR
                     /note="confers resistance to kanamycin in bacteria or G418
                     (Geneticin(R)) in eukaryotes"
                     /translation="MSHIQRETSCSKPRLNSNMDADLYGYKWARDNVGQSGATIYRLYG
                     KPDAPELFLKHGKGSVANDVTDEMVRLNWLTEFMPLPTIKHFIRTPDDAWLLTTAIPGK
                     TAFQVLEEYPDSGENIVDALAVFLRRLHSIPVCNCPFNSDRVFRLAQAQSRMNNGLVDA
                     SDFDDERNGWPVEQVWKEMHKLLPFSPDSVVTHGDFSLDNLIFDEGKLIGCIDVGRVGI
                     ADRYQDLAILWNCLGEFSPSLQKRLFQKYGIDNPDMNILQFHLMLDEFF"
     primer_bind     5536..5555
                     /label=Kan-R
                     /note="Kanamycin resistance gene, reverse primer"
     primer_bind     5620..5639
                     /label=pENTR-R
                     /note="pENTR vectors, reverse primer"
     rep_origin      6008..6596
                     /direction=RIGHT
                     /label=ori
                     /note="high-copy-number ColE1/pMB1/pBR322/pUC origin of
                     replication"
     primer_bind     6497..6516
                     /label=pBR322ori-F
                     /note="pBR322 origin, forward primer"
ORIGIN
        1 ccgctcgccg cagccgaacg accgagcgca gcgagtcagt gagcgaggaa gcggaagaag
       61 ctcgcacatt cagcagcgtt tttcagcgcg ttttcgatca acgtttcaat gttggtatca
      121 acaccaggtt taactttgaa cttatcggca ctgacggtta ctgattttga acttttgctt
      181 tgccacggaa cggtctgcgt tgtcgggaag atgcgtgatc tgatccttca actcagcaaa
      241 agttcccaat acgcaaaccg cctctccccg cgcgttggcc gattcattaa tgcagctggc
      301 acgacaggtt tcccgactgg aaagcgggca gtgagcgcaa cgcaattaat gtgagttagc
      361 tcactcatta ggcaccccag gctttacact ttatgcttcc ggctcgtatg ttgtgtggaa
      421 ttgtgagcgg ataacaattt cacacaggaa acagctatga ccatgattac gccaagcttg
      481 catgcctgca ggtcgactct agaggatccc cgggtaccga gctcgaatta gcttgcatgc
      541 ctgcaggtca attccctggc attatgccca gtacatgacc ttatgggact ttcctacttg
      601 gcagtacatc tacgtattag tcatcgctat taccatggtg atgcggtttt ggcagtacat
      661 caatgggcgt ggatagcggt ttgactcacg gggatttcaa gtctccaccc cattgacgtc
      721 aatgggagtt tgttttggca ccaaaatcaa cgggactttc caaaatgtcg taacaactcc
      781 gccccattga cgcaaatggg cggtaggcgt gtacggtggg aggtctatat aagcagagct
      841 cgtttagtga accgtcagat cgcctggaga cgccatccac gctgttttga cctccatagg
      901 agacaccggg accgatccag cctggggatc ccgaccatgg cttcgtaccc ctgccatcaa
      961 cacgcgtctg cgttcgacca ggctgcgcgt tctcgcggcc atagcaaccg acgtacggcg
     1021 ttgcgccctc gccggcagca agaagccacg gaagtccgcc tggagcagaa aatgcccacg
     1081 ctactgcggg tttatataga cggtcctcac gggatgggga aaaccaccac cacgcaactg
     1141 ctggtggccc tgggttcgcg cgacgatatc gtctacgtac ccgagccgat gacttactgg
     1201 caggtgctgg gggcttccga gacaatcgcg aacatctaca ccacacaaca ccgcctcgac
     1261 cagggtgaga tatcggccgg ggacgcggcg gtggtaatga caagcgccca gataacaatg
     1321 ggcatgcctt atgccgtgac cgacgccgtt ctggctcctc atatcggggg ggaggctggg
     1381 agctcacatg ccccgccccc ggccctcacc ctcatcttcg accgccatcc catcgccgcc
     1441 ctcctgtgct acccggccgc gcgatacctt atgggcagca tgacccccca ggccgtgctg
     1501 gcgttcgtgg ccctcatccc gccgaccttg cccggcacaa acatcgtgtt gggggccctt
     1561 ccggaggaca gacacatcga ccgcctggcc aaacgccagc gccccggcga gcggcttgac
     1621 ctggctatgc tggccgcgat tcgccgcgtt tacgggctgc ttgccaatac ggtgcggtat
     1681 ctgcagggcg gcgggtcgtg gcgggaggat tggggacagc tttcggggac ggccgtgccg
     1741 ccccagggtg ccgagcccca gagcaacgcg ggcccacgac cccatatcgg ggacacgtta
     1801 tttaccctgt ttcgggcccc cgagttgctg gcccccaacg gcgacctgta caacgtgttt
     1861 gcctgggcct tggacgtctt ggccaaacgc ctccgtccca tgcacgtctt tatcctggat
     1921 tacgaccaat cgcccgccgg ctgccgggac gccctgctgc aacttacctc cgggatggtc
     1981 cagacccacg tcaccacccc cggctccata ccgacgatct gcgacctggc gcgcacgttt
     2041 gcccgggaga tgggggaggc taactgagga tcccacgtca ctattgtata ctctatatta
     2101 tactctatgt tatactctgt aatcctactc aataaacgtg tcacgcctgt gaaaccgtac
     2161 taagtctccc gtgtattctt atcaccatca ggtgacatcc tcgcccaggc tgtcaatcat
     2221 gccggtatcg attccagtag caccggcccc acgctgacaa cccactcttg cagcgttagc
     2281 agcgcccctc ttaacaagcc gacccccacc agcgtcgcgg ttactaacac tcctctcccc
     2341 gacctgcagc ccagcttccg tgaattcaga ctgatctagt ccatttgtcc agatgtgttc
     2401 agattaattg cataatttga ataagaggta tattctgtga ggtcctagga agattataaa
     2461 gtttaggaaa aaaatagcca ctgccctcaa agtgttaccc actgaagaag gatccatgca
     2521 cacggagggc tgtgtggtaa aggtagaaat cttacagagg ctcaaaggaa aacaaggatt
     2581 attttcatcc ttgagagatt cagaaatgcc ttaatcatta gaagagtttg catctaactg
     2641 cacttttgga taagactcaa acttgtggag ttaaggcagg gaaggacgtc tctagcaagg
     2701 gagaggcaga agcaacactt gggaaagcag ggaacggaca tttgcacaac gctagcttat
     2761 ctgtcggcag aagcccggat gcatatgggt tcttcacctg gccttggaga ggcaagagct
     2821 gccccagtcc ctcgtaggga gaatcttcct ctctgggtct ttgagcaatg acatctttct
     2881 tgggttgatg acagctaaca gtttgcctct gatatccctg cagtgtgaga agtgtaacct
     2941 gcatttccgt cacaaaagcc agctgcgact tcacttgcgc cagaagcatg gcgccatcac
     3001 caacaccaag gtgcaatacc gcgtgtcagc cactgacctg cctccggagc tccccaaagc
     3061 ctgcgggagc ggaggaggtt ccggtggagg tggttctgga gattacaagg atgacgacga
     3121 taagggcgat tacaaggatg acgacgataa gggagattac aaggatgacg acgataaggt
     3181 ttcaggaagc ggagctacta acttcagcct gctgaagcag gctggagacg tggaggagaa
     3241 ccctggacct ggatcgtttc gcatgattga acaagatgga ttgcacgcag gttctccggc
     3301 cgcttgggtg gagaggctat tcggctatga ctgggcacaa cagacaatcg gctgctctga
     3361 tgccgccgtg ttccggctgt cagcgcaggg gcgcccggtt ctttttgtca agaccgacct
     3421 gtccggtgcc ctgaatgaac tgcaggacga ggcagcgcgg ctatcgtggc tggccacgac
     3481 gggcgttcct tgcgcagctg tgctcgacgt tgtcactgaa gcgggaaggg actggctgct
     3541 attgggcgaa gtgccggggc aggatctcct gtcatctcac cttgctcctg ccgagaaagt
     3601 atccatcatg gctgatgcaa tgcggcggct gcatacgctt gatccggcta cctgcccatt
     3661 cgaccaccaa gcgaaacatc gcatcgagcg agcacgtact cggatggaag ccggtcttgt
     3721 cgatcaggat gatctggacg aagagcatca ggggctcgcg ccagccgaac tgttcgccag
     3781 gctcaaggcg cgcatgcccg acggcgagga tctcgtcgtg acccatggcg atgcctgctt
     3841 gccgaatatc atggtggaaa atggccgctt ttctggattc atcgactgtg gccggctggg
     3901 tgtggccgac cgctatcagg acatagcgtt ggctacccgt gatattgctg aagagcttgg
     3961 cggcgaatgg gctgaccgct tcctcgtgct ttacggtatc gccgctcccg attcgcagcg
     4021 catcgccttc tatcgccttc ttgacgagtt cttctgattc gaacatcgca tggagtgttg
     4081 atgctttcgt ctccagcccc ttctcagaat ctacccaaag gatactgtaa cactttacaa
     4141 tgttcatccc atgatgtagt gcctctttca tccactagtg caaatcatag ctgggggttg
     4201 ggggtggtgg gggtcggggc ctgggggact gggagccgca gcagctcccc ctcccccact
     4261 gccataaaac attaagaaaa tcatattgct tcttctccta tgtgtaaggt gaaccatgtc
     4321 agcaaaaagc aaaatcattt tatatgtcaa agcaggggag tatgcaaaag ttctgacttg
     4381 actttagtct gcaaaatgag gaatgtatat gttttgtggg aacagatgtt tcttttgtat
     4441 gtaaatgtgc attcttttaa aagacaagac ttcagtatgt tgtcaaagag agggctttaa
     4501 tttttttaac caaaggtgaa ggaatcttgg aaagtcctct ccactgactg tagcctccaa
     4561 ttcactggcc gtcgttcact ggccgtcgtt ttacaacgtc gtgactggga aaaccctggc
     4621 gttacccaac ttaatcgcct tgcagcacat ccccctttcg ccagctggcg taatagcgaa
     4681 gaggcccgca ccgatcgccc ttcccaacag ttgcgcagcc tgaatggcga atgcgattta
     4741 ttcaacaaag ccgccgtccc gtcaagtcag cgtaatgctc tgccagtgtt acaaccaatt
     4801 aaccaattct gattagaaaa actcatcgag catcaaatga aactgcaata tattcatatc
     4861 aggattatca ataccatatt tttgaaaaag ccgtttctgt aatgaaggag aaaactcacc
     4921 gaggcagttc cataggatgg caagatcctg gtatcggtct gcgattccga ctcgtccaac
     4981 atcaatacaa cctattaatt tcccctcgtc aaaaataagg ttatcaagtg agaaatcacc
     5041 atgagtgacg actgaatccg gtgagaatgg caaaagctta tgcatttctt tccagacttg
     5101 ttcaacaggc cagccattac gctcgtcatc aaaatcactc gcatcaacca aaccgttatt
     5161 cattcgtgat tgcgcctgag cgagacgaaa tacgcgatcg ctgttaaaag gacaattaca
     5221 aacaggaatc gaatgcaacc ggcgcaggaa cactgccagc gcatcaacaa tattttcacc
     5281 tgaatcagga tattcttcta atacctggaa tgctgttttc ccggggatcg cagtggtgag
     5341 taaccatgca tcatcaggag tacggataaa atgcttgatg gtcggaagag gcataaattc
     5401 cgtcagccag tttagtctga ccatctcatc tgtaacatca ttggcaacgc tacctttgcc
     5461 atgtttcaga aacaactctg gcgcatcggg cttcccatac aatcgataga ttgtcgcacc
     5521 tgattgcccg acattatcgc gagcccattt atacccatat aaatcagcat ccatgttgga
     5581 atttaatcgc ggcttcgagc aagacgtttc ccgttgaata tggctcataa caccccttgt
     5641 attactgttt atgtaagcag acagttttat tgttcatgat gatatatttt tatcttgtgc
     5701 aatgtaacat cagagatttt gagacacaac gtggctttgt tgaataaatc gaacttttgc
     5761 tgagttgaag gatcagatca cgcatcttcc cgacaacgca gaccgttccg tggcaaagca
     5821 aaagttcaaa atcaccaact ggtccaccta caacaaagct ctcatcaacc gtggctccct
     5881 cactttctgg ctggatgatg gggcgattca ggcctggtat gagtcagcaa caccttcttc
     5941 acgaggcaga cctctcgacg gagttccact gagcgtcaga ccccgtagaa aagatcaaag
     6001 gatcttcttg agatcctttt tttctgcgcg taatctgctg cttgcaaaca aaaaaaccac
     6061 cgctaccagc ggtggtttgt ttgccggatc aagagctacc aactcttttt ccgaaggtaa
     6121 ctggcttcag cagagcgcag ataccaaata ctgttcttct agtgtagccg tagttaggcc
     6181 accacttcaa gaactctgta gcaccgccta catacctcgc tctgctaatc ctgttaccag
     6241 tggctgctgc cagtggcgat aagtcgtgtc ttaccgggtt ggactcaaga cgatagttac
     6301 cggataaggc gcagcggtcg ggctgaacgg ggggttcgtg cacacagccc agcttggagc
     6361 gaacgaccta caccgaactg agatacctac agcgtgagct atgagaaagc gccacgcttc
     6421 ccgaagggag aaaggcggac aggtatccgg taagcggcag ggtcggaaca ggagagcgca
     6481 cgagggagct tccaggggga aacgcctggt atctttatag tcctgtcggg tttcgccacc
     6541 tctgacttga gcgtcgattt ttgtgatgct cgtcaggggg gcggagccta tggaaaaacg
     6601 ccagcaacgc ggccttttta cggttcctgg ccttttgctg gccttttgct cacatgttct
     6661 ttcctgcgtt atcccctgat tctgtggata accgtattac cgcctttgag tgagctgata
//
